>Addgene plasmid #103991 | pEB1-Clover | addgene full sequence | sequence record 200417 | Addgene NGS Result
CCTTTCGTCTTCACCACAGCTAACACCACGTCGTCCCTATCTGCTGCCCTAGGTCTATGAGTGGTTGCTG
GATAACTTTACGGGCATGCATAAGGCTCGTATGATATATTCAGGGAGACCACAACGGTTTCCCTCTACAA
ATAATTTTGTTTAACTTTTCTAGATTTAAGAAGGAGATATACATATGAGTAAAGGAGAAGAACTTTTCAC
TGGAGTTGTCCCAATTCTTGTTGAATTAGATGGTGATGTTAATGGGCACAAATTTTCTGTCAGAGGAGAG
GGTGAAGGTGATGCAACAAACGGAAAACTTACCCTTAAATTTATTTGCACTACTGGAAAACTACCTGTTC
CATGGCCAACACTTGTCACTACTTTCGGTTATGGTGTTGCATGCTTTTCAAGATACCCAGATCATATGAA
ACAGCATGACTTTTTCAAGAGTGCCATGCCCGAAGGTTATGTACAGGAAAGAACTATATCTTTCAAAGAT
GACGGGACCTACAAGACACGTGCTGAAGTCAAGTTTGAAGGTGATACCCTTGTTAATAGAATCGAGTTAA
AAGGTATTGATTTTAAAGAAGATGGAAACATTCTTGGACACAAATTGGAATACAACTTTAACTCACACAA
TGTATACATCACGGCAGACAAACAAAAGAATGGAATCAAAGCTAACTTCAAAATTAGACACAACGTTGAA
GATGGAAGCGTTCAACTAGCAGACCATTATCAACAAAATACTCCAATTGGCGATGGCCCTGTCCTTTTAC
CAGACAACCATTACCTGTCCCACCAATCTGCCCTTTCGAAAGATCCCAACGAAAAGAGAGACCACATGGT
CCTTCTTGAGTTTGTAACAGCTGCTGGGATTACACATGGCATGGATGAACTATACAAATAAATGTCCAGA
CCTGCAGGCATGCAAGCTCTAGAGGCATCAAATAAAACGAAAGGCTCAGTCGAAAGACTGGGCCTTTCGT
TTTATCTGTTGTTTGTCGGTGAACGCTCTCCTGAGTAGGACAAATCCGCCGCCCTAGACCTAGGGTACGG
GTTTTGCTGCCCGCAAACGGGCTGTTCTGGTGTTGCTAGTTTGTTATCAGAATCGCAGATCCGGCTTCAG
CCGGTTTGCCGGCTGAAAGCGCTATTTCTTCCAGAATTGCCATGATTTTTTCCCCACGGGAGGCGTCACT
GGCTCCCGTGTTGTCGGCAGCTTTGATTCGATAAGCAGCATCGCCTGTTTCAGGCTGTCTATGTGTGACT
GTTGAGCTGTAACAAGTTGTCTCAGGTGTTCAATTTCATGTTCTAGTTGCTTTGTTTTACTGGTTTCACC
TGTTCTATTAGGTGTTACATGCTGTTCATCTGTTACATTGTCGATCTGTTCATGGTGAACAGCTTTGAAT
GCACCAAAAACTCGTAAAAGCTCTGATGTATCTATCTTTTTTACACCGTTTTCATCTGTGCATATGGACA
GTTTTCCCTTTGATATGTAACGGTGAACAGTTGTTCTACTTTTGTTTGTTAGTCTTGATGCTTCACTGAT
AGATACAAGAGCCATAAGAACCTCAGATCCTTCCGTATTTAGCCAGTATGTTCTCTAGTGTGGTTCGTTG
TTTTTGCGTGAGCCATGAGAACGAACCATTGAGATCATACTTACTTTGCATGTCACTCAAAAATTTTGCC
TCAAAACTGGTGAGCTGAATTTTTGCAGTTAAAGCATCGTGTAGTGTTTTTCTTAGTCCGTTATGTAGGT
AGGAATCTGATGTAATGGTTGTTGGTATTTTGTCACCATTCATTTTTATCTGGTTGTTCTCAAGTTCGGT
TACGAGATCCATTTGTCTATCTAGTTCAACTTGGAAAATCAACGTATCAGTCGGGCGGCCTCGCTTATCA
ACCACCAATTTCATATTGCTGTAAGTGTTTAAATCTTTACTTATTGGTTTCAAAACCCATTGGTTAAGCC
TTTTAAACTCATGGTAGTTATTTTCAAGCATTAACATGAACTTAAATTCATCAAGGCTAATCTCTATATT
TGCCTTGTGAGTTTTCTTTTGTGTTAGTTCTTTTAATAACCACTCATAAATCCTCATAGAGTATTTGTTT
TCAAAAGACTTAACATGTTCCAGATTATATTTTATGAATTTTTTTAACTGGAAAAGATAAGGCAATATCT
CTTCACTAAAAACTAATTCTAATTTTTCGCTTGAGAACTTGGCATAGTTTGTCCACTGGAAAATCTCAAA
GCCTTTAACCAAAGGATTCCTGATTTCCACAGTTCTCGTCATCAGCTCTCTGGTTGCTTTAGCTAATACA
CCATAAGCATTTTCCCTACTGATGTTCATCATCTGAGCGTATTGGTTATAAGTGAACGATACCGTCCGTT
CTTTCCTTGTAGGGTTTTCAATCGTGGGGTTGAGTAGTGCCACACAGCATAAAATTAGCTTGGTTTCATG
CTCCGTTAAGTCATAGCGACTAATCGCTAGTTCATTTGCTTTGAAAACAACTAATTCAGACATACATCTC
AATTGGTCTAGGTGATTTTAATCACTATACCAATTGAGATGGGCTAGTCAATGATAATTACTAGTCCTTT
TCCTTTGAGTTGTGGGTATCTGTAAATTCTGCTAGACCTTTGCTGGAAAACTTGTAAATTCTGCTAGACC
CTCTGTAAATTCCGCTAGACCTTTGTGTGTTTTTTTTGTTTATATTCAAGTGGTTATAATTTATAGAATA
AAGAAAGAATAAAAAAAGATAAAAAGAATAGATCCCAGCCCTGTGTATAACTCACTACTTTAGTCAGTTC
CGCAGTATTACAAAAGGATGTCGCAAACGCTGTTTGCTCCTCTACAAAACAGACCTTAAAACCCTAAAGG
CTTAAGTAGCACCCTCGCAAGCTCGGGCAAATCGCTGAATATTCCTTTTGTCTCCGACCATCAGGCACCT
GAGTCGCTGTCTTTTTCGTGACATTCAGTTCGCTGCGCTCACGGCTCTGGCAGTGAATGGGGGTAAATGG
CACTACAGGCGCCTTTTATGGATTCATGCAAGGAAACTACCCATAATACAAGAAAAGCCCGTCACGGGCT
TCTCAGGGCGTTTTATGGCGGGTCTGCTATGTGGTGCTATCTGACTTTTTGCTGTTCAGCAGTTCCTGCC
CTCTGATTTTCCAGTCTGACCACTTCGGATTATCCCGTGACAGGTCATTCAGACTGGCTAATGCACCCAG
TAAGGCAGCGGTATCATCAACAGGCTTACCCGTCTTACTGTCCCTAGTGCTTGGATTCTCACCAATAAAA
AACGCCCGGCGGCAACCGAGCGTTCTGAACAAATCCAGATGGAGTTCTGAGGTCATTACTGGATCTATCA
ACAGGAGTCCAAGCGAGCTCTCGAACCCCAGAGTCCCGCTCAGAAGAACTCGTCAAGAAGGCGATAGAAG
GCGATGCGCTGCGAATCGGGAGCGGCGATACCGTAAAGCACGAGGAAGCGGTCAGCCCATTCGCCGCCAA
GCTCTTCAGCAATATCACGGGTAGCCAACGCTATGTCCTGATAGCGGTCCGCCACACCCAGCCGGCCACA
GTCGATGAATCCAGAAAAGCGGCCATTTTCCACCATGATATTCGGCAAGCAGGCATCGCCATGGGTCACG
ACGAGATCCTCGCCGTCGGGCATGCGCGCCTTGAGCCTGGCGAACAGTTCGGCTGGCGCGAGCCCCTGAT
GCTCTTCGTCCAGATCATCCTGATCGACAAGACCGGCTTCCATCCGAGTACGTGCTCGCTCGATGCGATG
TTTCGCTTGGTGGTCGAATGGGCAGGTAGCCGGATCAAGCGTATGCAGCCGCCGCATTGCATCAGCCATG
ATGGATACTTTCTCGGCAGGAGCAAGGTGAGATGACAGGAGATCCTGCCCCGGCACTTCGCCCAATAGCA
GCCAGTCCCTTCCCGCTTCAGTGACAACGTCGAGCACAGCTGCGCAAGGAACGCCCGTCGTGGCCAGCCA
CGATAGCCGCGCTGCCTCGTCCTGCAGTTCATTCAGGGCACCGGACAGGTCGGTCTTGACAAAAAGAACC
GGGCGCCCCTGCGCTGACAGCCGGAACACGGCGGCATCAGAGCAGCCGATTGTCTGTTGTGCCCAGTCAT
AGCCGAATAGCCTCTCCACCCAAGCGGCCGGAGAACCTGCGTGCAATCCATCTTGTTCAATCATGCGAAA
CGATCCTCATCCTGTCTCTTGATCAGATCTTGATCCCCTGCGCCATCAGATCCTTGGCGGCAAGAAAGCC
ATCCAGTTTACTTTGCAGGGCTTCCCAACCTTACCAGAGGGCGCCCCAGCTGGCAATTCCGACGTCTAAG
AAACCATTATTATCATGACATTAACCTATAAAAATAGGCGTATCACGAGGC
Features (pLannotate 1.2.2; 8 found; start..end, strand, type, name):
    188..898     +  CDS            Clover: Clover is a basic (constitutively fluorescent) green/yellow fluorescent protein published in 2012, derived from Aequorea victoria. It is reported to be a rapidly-maturing weak dimer with high acid sensitivity.
    909..928     +  misc_feature   MCS (fragment): pUC18/19 multiple cloning site
    939..1025    +  terminator     rrnB T1 terminator: Escherichia coli rrnB; transcription terminator T1 from the E. coli rrnB gene
   1563..2513    -  CDS            Rep101: RepA protein needed for replication with the pSC101 origin; rep101
   2561..2783    -  rep_origin     pSC101 ori: low-copy replication origin that requires the Rep101 protein
   3275..3369    -  terminator     lambda t0 terminator: transcription terminator from phage lambda
   3403..4194    -  CDS            neo: KKA2_KLEPN - Also known as kan, nptII. Experimental evidence at protein level: Swiss-Prot protein existence level 1. Resistance to kanamycin, neomycin, paromomycin, ribostamycin, butirosin and gentamicin B. From Klebsiella pneumoniae.
   4226..4345    -  CDS            tnpA (fragment): TN5P_ECOLX - Also known as tnp. Experimental evidence at protein level: Swiss-Prot protein existence level 1. Mediates transposition of transposon Tn5 by a 'cut and paste' mechanism. First, the monomeric transposase binds the 19 bp inverted DNA repeats flanking the transposon. Then, dimerization of the DNA- bound transposase creates a synaptic DNA complex. After nicking of the first DNA strand, excision of the transposon proceeds through a series of intermediates. The transposase then mediates the insertion of the transposon at a new site by strand transfer. The activity of the wild- type tran
