[The description below was written by a language model from this plasmid's Addgene catalogue record and pLannotate feature annotations shown in this document.]
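Description:
pEB1-Clover is a low-copy bacterial expression plasmid of about 4.4 kb that produces the green/yellow fluorescent protein Clover constitutively in Escherichia coli. Its pEB1 backbone derives from pUA66, modified by inserting the constitutive proC promoter and replacing the original insert with the fluorescent protein of interest. Replication depends on the pSC101 origin together with the plasmid-encoded Rep101 (RepA) initiator protein, which keeps copy number low. Selection is by kanamycin, conferred by the neo/nptII aminoglycoside phosphotransferase gene. That gene is followed by a phage lambda t0 terminator, and next to it lies a short fragment annotated as Tn5 transposase, most likely a non-functional remnant carried along with the resistance cassette. The recorded growth strain is MG1655.

The payload is a 717 bp synthetic Clover coding sequence, introduced by Gibson cloning. Clover is an Aequorea victoria GFP derivative, and here it carries S30R, Y39N, S65G, Q69A, F99S, N105T, Y145F, M153T, V163A, I171V and T203H relative to wild-type GFP. The depositor notes that the gene keeps the original wild-type GFP nucleotide sequence except at the codons that define this variant, so members of the plasmid collection differ as little as possible outside their defining mutations. The proC promoter is named in the catalogue fields but is not annotated in the feature table; presumably it sits in the unannotated region upstream of the reading frame. Downstream of Clover are a small remnant of a pUC-type multiple cloning site and the rrnB T1 terminator, which ends transcription of the cassette.

The plasmid belongs to a set built for a systematic comparison of fluorescent protein maturation times in living cells. Using the same promoter, low-copy backbone and coding context across the set allows such comparisons between proteins.
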