Addgene plasmid #103991: pEB1-Clover
Purpose: Plasmid encoding Clover
Depositing lab: Philippe Cluzel. Depositing organization: Harvard University. Publication: Systematic characterization of maturation time of fluorescent proteins in living cells. Balleza E, Kim JM, Cluzel P. Nat Methods. 2018 Jan;15(1):47-51. doi: 10.1038/nmeth.4509. Epub 2017 Nov 20. PubMed 29320486.
Backbone
  Vector backbone: pEB1
  Backbone size w/o insert (bp): 3674
  Total vector size (bp): 4391
  Modifications to backbone: Derived from pUA66. Inserted constitutive promoter proC. Replaced original insert with FP of interest.
  Vector type: Bacterial Expression ; Low copy
Growth in bacteria
  Bacterial resistance: Kanamycin, 50 μg/mL
  Growth temperature: 37°C
  Growth strain: MG1655
  Copy number: Low Copy
Gene/Insert
  Gene/Insert name: Clover
  Species: Synthetic
  Insert size (bp): 717
  Mutation: Mutations relative to wild-type GFP (S30R, Y39N, S65G, Q69A, F99S, N105T, Y145F, M153T, V163A, I171V, T203H)
  Promoter: proC
  Cloning method: Gibson Cloning
  Sequencing primers: 5′ GCGTATCACGAGGCCCTTTC; 3′ AAAGGGAAAACTGTCCATATGCAC
Terms and licenses: Academic/Nonprofit Terms; Industry Terms: Not Available to Industry
Depositor comments: This FP derives from wtGFP. In this plasmid, the FP is coded with the original wtGFP nucleotide coding sequence except where mutations specific to the FP occur (see map). Please see "Notes On Plasmids In This Collection" document for further details and references.
How to cite: pEB1-Clover was a gift from Philippe Cluzel (Addgene plasmid # 103991 ; http://n2t.net/addgene:103991 ; RRID:Addgene_103991)
